Addgene plasmid #125006: OA-1045D
Purpose: Expresses gRNAs targeting hedgehog and wingless
Depositing lab: Omar Akbari. Depositing organization: University of California, San Diego (UCSD). Publication: Engineered reproductively isolated species drive reversible population replacement. Buchman A, Shriner I, Yang T, Liu J, Antoshechkin I, Marshall JM, Perry MW, Akbari OS. Nat Commun. 2021 Jun 2;12(1):3281. doi: 10.1038/s41467-021-23531-z. PubMed 34078888.
Backbone
  Vector backbone: attB
  Backbone size w/o insert (bp): 7473
  Total vector size (bp): 10756
  Vector type: Insect Expression
Growth in bacteria
  Bacterial resistance: Ampicillin, 100 μg/mL
  Growth temperature: 37°C
  Growth strain: DH5alpha
  Copy number: High Copy
Gene/Insert
  Gene/Insert name: wg gRNA
  gRNA/shRNA sequence: ATGAGGTTGCGCAAATAATC
  Species: D. melanogaster (fly)
  Entrez Gene: wg (a.k.a. Dmel_CG4889, Br, CG4889, D.int-1, DWint-1, DWnt-1, Dint-1, Dm Wg, Dm-1, Dmel\CG4889, Dwnt-1, Gla, I, Sp, WG, WNT, Wg, Wnt, Wnt-1, Wnt1, dWnt, fg, int-1, l(2)02657, l(2)SH1281, l(2)SH2 1281, l(2)rO727, l(2)wg, spd, wgl, wnt, wnt1)
  Promoter: u6:3
  Cloning method: Gibson Cloning
  Sequencing primers: 5′ aaaaatggtgggcataatagtgttgtt; 3′ gGCTTCGAGACCGTGACCTACATC
Terms and licenses: Academic/Nonprofit Terms; Industry Terms: Not Available to Industry
How to cite: OA-1045D was a gift from Omar Akbari (Addgene plasmid # 125006 ; http://n2t.net/addgene:125006 ; RRID:Addgene_125006)
