[The description below was written by a language model from this plasmid's Addgene catalogue record and pLannotate feature annotations shown in this document.]
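Description:
OA-1045D is a Drosophila melanogaster transgenesis plasmid built on an attB backbone and catalogued as an insect expression vector. Its stated purpose is to express guide RNAs targeting the developmental genes hedgehog and wingless. In E. coli it is maintained as a high-copy plasmid through a ColE1/pUC-type origin and selected with ampicillin via the β-lactamase gene. An f1 origin, lacZα and lac promoter remnants, and flanking T7 and T3 promoters are carried over from the cloning backbone. The catalogue lists a total size of 10,756 bp, while the sequenced record is 10,776 nt, a minor discrepancy.

The payload consists of four guide RNA expression units arranged as two tandem pairs. In each pair a Drosophila U6-1 promoter and then a U6-3 promoter, both RNA polymerase III promoters, each drive a short spacer fused to the Streptococcus pyogenes Cas9 gRNA scaffold. A gypsy chromatin insulator separates the two pairs. The catalogue details only one insert, a wingless gRNA under the U6:3 promoter. The record does not state which of the four cassettes carries hedgehog or wingless guides, and no Cas9 or other effector is annotated, so it would have to be supplied separately.

A φC31 attB site allows integrase-mediated, site-specific insertion into attP docking sites in the fly genome. The mini-white gene provides an eye-colour marker for identifying transformants, and a single loxP site lies just downstream of it. The associated publication concerns engineered reproductively isolated species for reversible population replacement, which indicates the context in which the resulting gRNA-expressing fly lines were used.
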