Features (pLannotate 1.2.2; 25 found; start..end, strand, type, name):
      1..589     -  rep_origin     ori: high-copy-number ColE1/pMB1/pBR322/pUC origin of replication
    760..1620    -  CDS            AmpR: β-lactamase; bla; confers resistance to ampicillin, carbenicillin, and related antibiotics
   1621..1725    -  promoter       AmpR promoter: bla
   1778..2206    -  rep_origin     f1 ori (sequence partly withheld): f1 bacteriophage origin of replication; arrow indicates direction of (+) strand synthesis
   2247..2280    -  rep_origin     f1 ori (fragment) (sequence withheld): f1 bacteriophage origin of replication; arrow indicates direction of (+) strand synthesis
   2285..2442    -  CDS            lacZα (fragment): LacZα fragment of β-galactosidase; lacZ fragment
   2445..2463    +  promoter       T7 promoter: promoter for bacteriophage T7 RNA polymerase
   2488..6607    +  gene           mini-white: white; This modified version of the white gene lacks part of the first intron.
   6614..6647    -  protein_bind   loxP: Cre-mediated recombination occurs in the 8-bp core sequence (GCATACAT). Cre recombinase
   6725..7521    +  promoter       dU6-1 promoter: RNA polymerase III promoter for Drosophila U6-1 snRNA (Port et al., 2014)
   7542..7617    +  misc_RNA       gRNA scaffold: guide RNA scaffold for the Streptococcus pyogenes CRISPR/Cas9 system
   7618..8038    +  promoter       dU6-3 promoter: RNA polymerase III promoter for Drosophila U6-3 snRNA (Port et al., 2014)
   8058..8133    +  misc_RNA       gRNA scaffold: guide RNA scaffold for the Streptococcus pyogenes CRISPR/Cas9 system
   8171..8556    +  protein_bind   gypsy insulator: chromatin insulator from Drosophila Su(Hw), CP190, and Mod(mdg4)67.2
   8570..9366    +  promoter       dU6-1 promoter: RNA polymerase III promoter for Drosophila U6-1 snRNA (Port et al., 2014)
   9387..9462    +  misc_RNA       gRNA scaffold: guide RNA scaffold for the Streptococcus pyogenes CRISPR/Cas9 system
   9463..9883    +  promoter       dU6-3 promoter: RNA polymerase III promoter for Drosophila U6-3 snRNA (Port et al., 2014)
   9904..9979    +  misc_RNA       gRNA scaffold: guide RNA scaffold for the Streptococcus pyogenes CRISPR/Cas9 system
  10048..10117   +  protein_bind   attB: attB site for the φC31 integrase (Groth et al., 2000) phage φC31 integrase
  10336..10354   -  promoter       T3 promoter: promoter for bacteriophage T3 RNA polymerase
  10399..10415   -  protein_bind   lac operator: The lac repressor binds to the lac operator to inhibit transcription in E. coli. This inhibition can be relieved by adding lactose or isopropyl-β-D-thiogalactopyranoside (IPTG). lac repressor encoded by lacI
  10423..10453   -  promoter       lac promoter: promoter for the E. coli lac operon
  10468..10489   -  protein_bind   CAP binding site: CAP binding activates transcription in the presence of cAMP. E. coli catabolite activator protein
  10502..10594   -  CDS            lacI (fragment): lac repressor; lacI; The lac repressor binds to the lac operator to inhibit transcription in E. coli. This inhibition can be relieved by adding lactose or isopropyl-β-D-thiogalactopyranoside (IPTG).
  10596..10729   -  rep_origin     RSF ori (fragment): Plasmids containing the RSF 1030 origin of replication can be propagated in E. coli cells that contain additional plasmids with compatible origins.
>Addgene plasmid #125006 | OA-1045D | addgene full sequence | sequence record 244238 | Addgene NGS Result
TTTCCATAGGCTCCGCCCCCCTGACGAGCATCACAAAAATCGACGCTCAAGTCAGAGGTGGCGAAACCCG
ACAGGACTATAAAGATACCAGGCGTTTCCCCCTGGAAGCTCCCTCGTGCGCTCTCCTGTTCCGACCCTGC
CGCTTACCGGATACCTGTCCGCCTTTCTCCCTTCGGGAAGCGTGGCGCTTTCTCATAGCTCACGCTGTAG
GTATCTCAGTTCGGTGTAGGTCGTTCGCTCCAAGCTGGGCTGTGTGCACGAACCCCCCGTTCAGCCCGAC
CGCTGCGCCTTATCCGGTAACTATCGTCTTGAGTCCAACCCGGTAAGACACGACTTATCGCCACTGGCAG
CAGCCACTGGTAACAGGATTAGCAGAGCGAGGTATGTAGGCGGTGCTACAGAGTTCTTGAAGTGGTGGCC
TAACTACGGCTACACTAGAAGAACAGTATTTGGTATCTGCGCTCTGCTGAAGCCAGTTACCTTCGGAAAA
AGAGTTGGTAGCTCTTGATCCGGCAAACAAACCACCGCTGGTAGCGGTGGTTTTTTTGTTTGCAAGCAGC
AGATTACGCGCAGAAAAAAAGGATCTCAAGAAGATCCTTTGATCTTTTCTACGGGGTCTGACGCTCAGTG
GAACGAAAACTCACGTTAAGGGATTTTGGTCATGAGATTATCAAAAAGGATCTTCACCTAGATCCTTTTA
AATTAAAAATGAAGTTTTAAATCAATCTAAAGTATATATGAGTAAACTTGGTCTGACAGTTACCAATGCT
TAATCAGTGAGGCACCTATCTCAGCGATCTGTCTATTTCGTTCATCCATAGTTGCCTGACTCCCCGTCGT
GTAGATAACTACGATACGGGAGGGCTTACCATCTGGCCCCAGTGCTGCAATGATACCGCGAGACCCACGC
TCACCGGCTCCAGATTTATCAGCAATAAACCAGCCAGCCGGAAGGGCCGAGCGCAGAAGTGGTCCTGCAA
CTTTATCCGCCTCCATCCAGTCTATTAATTGTTGCCGGGAAGCTAGAGTAAGTAGTTCGCCAGTTAATAG
TTTGCGCAACGTTGTTGCCATTGCTACAGGCATCGTGGTGTCACGCTCGTCGTTTGGTATGGCTTCATTC
AGCTCCGGTTCCCAACGATCAAGGCGAGTTACATGATCCCCCATGTTGTGCAAAAAAGCGGTTAGCTCCT
TCGGTCCTCCGATCGTTGTCAGAAGTAAGTTGGCCGCAGTGTTATCACTCATGGTTATGGCAGCACTGCA
TAATTCTCTTACTGTCATGCCATCCGTAAGATGCTTTTCTGTGACTGGTGAGTACTCAACCAAGTCATTC
TGAGAATAGTGTATGCGGCGACCGAGTTGCTCTTGCCCGGCGTCAATACGGGATAATACCGCGCCACATA
GCAGAACTTTAAAAGTGCTCATCATTGGAAAACGTTCTTCGGGGCGAAAACTCTCAAGGATCTTACCGCT
GTTGAGATCCAGTTCGATGTAACCCACTCGTGCACCCAACTGATCTTCAGCATCTTTTACTTTCACCAGC
GTTTCTGGGTGAGCAAAAACAGGAAGGCAAAATGCCGCAAAAAAGGGAATAAGGGCGACACGGAAATGTT
GAATACTCATACTCTTCCTTTTTCAATATTATTGAAGCATTTATCAGGGTTATTGTCTCATGAGCGGATA
CATATTTGAATGTATTTAGAAAAATAAACAAATAGGGGTTCCGCGCACATTTCCCCGAAAAGTGCCACCT
AAATTGTAAGCGTTAATATTTTGTTAAAATTCGCGTTAAATTTTTGTTAAATCAGCTCATTTTTTAACCA
ATAGGCCGAAATCGGCAAAATCCCTTATAAATCAAAAGAATAGACCGAGATAGGGT
[37 nt withheld, positions 1877-1913]
AAAGAACGTGGACTCCAACGTCAAAGG
[49 nt withheld, positions 1941-1989]
T
[91 nt withheld, positions 1991-2081]
G
[124 nt withheld, positions 2083-2206]
CCCATTCGCCATTCAGGCYGCGCWRCKSKTRRSMASSRCR
[34 nt withheld, positions 2247-2280]
CCCATTCGCCATTCAGGCTGCGCAACTGTTGGGAAGGGCGATCGGTGCGGGCCTCTTCGCTATTACGCCA
GCTGGCGAAAGGGGGATGTGCTGCAAGGCGATTAAGTTGGGTAACGCCAGGGTTTTCCCAGTCACGACGT
TGTAAAACGACGGCCAGTGAATTGTAATACGACTCACTATAGGGCGAATTGGGTACGTACCGGGCCCCTA
GTATGTATGTAAGTTAATAAAACCCATTTTTGCGGAAAGTAGATAAAAAAAACATTTTTTTTTTTTACTG
CACTGGATATCATTGAACTTATCTGATCAGTTTTAAATTTACTTCGATCCAAGGGTATTTGATGTACCAG
GTTCTTTCGATTACCTCTCACTCAAAATGACATTCCACTCAAAGTCAGCGCTGTTTGCCTCCTTCTCTGT
CCACAGAAATATCGCCGTCTCTTTCGCCGCTGCGTCCGCTATCTCTTTCGCCACCGTTTGTAGCGTTACG
TAGCGTCAATGTCCGCCTTCAGTTGCATTTTGTCAGCGGTTTCGTGACGAAGCTCCAAGCGGTTTACGCC
ATCAATTAAACACAAAGTGCTGTGCCAAAACTCCTCTCGCTTCTTATTTTTGTTTGTTTTTTGAGTGATT
GGGGTGGTGATTGGTTTTGGGTGGGTAAGCAGGGGAAAGTGTGAAAAATCCCGGCAATGGGCCAAGAGGA
TCAGGAGCTATTAATTCGCGGAGGCAGCAAACACCCATCTGCCGAGCATCTGAACAATGTGAGTAGTACA
TGTGCATACATCTTAAGTTCACTTGATCTATAGGAACTGCGATTGCAACATCAAATTGTCTGCGGCGTGA
GAACTGCGACCCACAAAAATCCCAAACCGCAATTGCACAAACAAATAGTGACACGAAACAGATTATTCTG
GTAGCTGTTCTCGCTATATAAGACAATTTTTGAGATCATATCATGATCAAGACATCTAAAGGCATTCATT
TTCGACTATATTCTTTTTTACAAAAAATATAACAACCAGATATTTTAAGCTGATCCTAGATGCACAAAAA
ATAAATAAAAGTATAAACCTACTTCGTAGGATACTTCGGGGTACTTTTTGTTCGGGGTTAGATGAGCATA
ACGCTTGTAGTTGATATTTGAGATCCCCTATCATTGCAGGGTGACAGCGGAGCGGCTTCGCAGAGCTGCA
TTAACCAGGGCTTCGGGCAGGCCAAAAACTACGGCACGCTCCGGCCACCCAGTCCGCCGGAGGACTCCGG
TTCAGGGAGCGGCCAACTAGCCGAGAACCTCACCTATGCCTGGCACAATATGGACATCTTTGGGGCGGTC
AATCAGCCGGGCTCCGGATGGCGGCAGCTGGTCAACCGGACACGCGGACTATTCTGCAACGAGCGACACA
TACCGGCGCCCAGGAAACATTTGCTCAAGAACGGTGAGTTTCTATTCGCAGTCGGCTGATCTGTGTGAAA
TCTTAATAAAGGGTCCAATTACCAATTTGAAACTCAGTTTGCGGCGTGGCCTATCCGGGCGAACTTTTGG
CCGTGATGGGCAGTTCCGGTGCCGGAAAGACGACCCTGCTGAATGCCCTTGCCTTTCGATCGCCGCAGGG
CATCCAAGTATCGCCATCCGGGATGCGACTGCTCAATGGCCAACCTGTGGACGCCAAGGAGATGCAGGCC
AGGTGCGCCTATGTCCAGCAGGATGACCTCTTTATCGGCTCCCTAACGGCCAGGGAACACCTGATTTTCC
AAGCCATGGTGCGGATGCCACGACATCTGACCTATCGGCAGCGAGTGGCCCGCGTGGATCAGGTGATCCA
GGAGCTTTCGCTCAGCAAATGTCAGCACACGATCATCGGTGTGCCCGGCAGGGTGAAAGGTCTGTCCGGC
GGAGAAAGGAAGCGTCTGGCATTCGCCTCCGAGGCTCTAACCGATCCGCCGCTTCTGATCTGCGATGAGC
CCACCTCCGGACTGGACTCCTTTACCGCCCACAGCGTCGTCCAGGTGCTGAAGAAGCTGTCGCAGAAGGG
CAAGACCGTCATCCTGACCATTCATCAGCCGTCTTCCGAGCTGTTTGAGCTCTTTGACAAGATCCTTCTG
ATGGCCGAGGGCAGGGTAGCTTTCTTGGGCACTCCCAGCGAAGCCGTCGACTTCTTTTCCTAGTGAGTTC
GATGTGTTTATTAAGGGTATCTAGTATTACATAACATCTCAACTCCTATCCAGCGTGGGTGCCCAGTGTC
CTACCAACTACAATCCGGCGGACTTTTACGTACAGGTGTTGGCCGTTGTGCCCGGACGGGAGATCGAGTC
CCGTGATCGGATCGCCAAGATATGCGACAATTTTGCCATTAGCAAAGTAGCCCGGGATATGGAGCAGTTG
TTGGCCACCAAAAATCTGGAGAAGCCACTGGAGCAGCCGGAGAATGGGTACACCTACAAGGCCACCTGGT
TCATGCAGTTCCGGGCGGTCCTGTGGCGATCCTGGCTGTCGGTGCTCAAGGAACCACTCCTCGTAAAAGT
GCGACTTATTCAGACAACGGTGAGTGGTTCCAGTGGAAACAAATGATATAACGCTTACAATTCTTGGAAA
CAAATTCGCTAGATTTTAGATAGAATTGCCTGATTCCACACCCTTCTTAGTTTTTTTCAATGAGATGTAT
AGTTTATAGTTTTGCAGAAGATAAATAAATTTCATTTAACTCGCGAATATTAATGAGATGCGAGTAACAT
TTTAATTTGCAGATGGTTGCCATCTTGATTGGCCTCATCTTTTTGGGCCAACAACTCACGCAAGTGGGTG
TGATGAATATCAACGGAGCCATCTTCCTCTTCCTGACCAACATGACCTTTCAAAACGTCTTTGCCACGAT
AAATGTAAGTCATGTTTAGAATACATTTGCATTTCAATAATTTACTAACTTTCTAATGAATCGATTCGAT
TTAGGTGTTCACCTCAGAGCTGCCAGTTTTTATGAGGGAGGCCCGAAGTCGACTTTATCGCTGTGACACA
TACTTTCTGGGCAAAACGATTGCCGAATTGCCGCTTTTTCTCACAGTGCCACTGGTCTTCACGGCGATTG
CCTATCCGATGATCGGACTGCGGGCCGGAGTGCTGCACTTCTTCAACTGCCTGGCGCTGGTCACTCTGGT
GGCCAATGTGTCAACGTCCTTCGGATATCTAATATCCTGCGCCAGCTCCTCGACCTCGATGGCGCTGTCT
GTGGGTCCGCCGGTTATCATACCATTCCTGCTCTTTGGCGGCTTCTTCTTGAACTCGGGCTCGGTGCCAG
TATACCTCAAATGGTTGTCGTACCTCTCATGGTTCCGTTACGCCAACGAGGGTCTGCTGATTAACCAATG
GGCGGACGTGGAGCCGGGCGAAATTAGCTGCACATCGTCGAACACCACGTGCCCCAGTTCGGGCAAGGTC
ATCCTGGAGACGCTTAACTTCTCCGCCGCCGATCTGCCGCTGGACTACGTGGGTCTGGCCATTCTCATCG
TGAGCTTCCGGGTGCTCGCATATCTGGCTCTAAGACTTCGGGCCCGACGCAAGGAGTAGCCGACATATAT
CCGAAATAACTGCTTGTTTTTTTTTTTTACCATTATTACCATCGTGTTTACTGTTTATTGCCCCCTCAAA
AAGCTAATGTAATTATATTTGTGCCAATAAAAACAAGATATGACCTATAGAATACAAGTATTTCCCCTTC
GAACATCCCCACAAGTAGACTTTGGATTTGTCTTCTAACCAAAAGACTTACACACCTGCATACCTTACAT
CAAAAACTCGTTTATCGCTACATAAAACACCGGGATATATTTTTTATATACATACTTTTCAAATCGCGCG
CCCTCTTCATAATTCACCTCCACCACACCACGTTTCGTAGTTGCTCTTTCGCTGTCTCCCACCCGCTCTC
CGCAACACATTCACCTTTTGTTCGACGACCTTGGAGCGACTGTCGTTAGTTCCGCGCGATTCGGTTCGCT
CAAATGGTTCCGAGTGGTTCATTTCGTCTCAATAGAAATTAGTAATAAATATTTGTATGTACAATTTATT
TGCTCCAATATATTTGTATATATTTCCCTCACAGCTATATTTATTCTAATTTAATATTATGACTTTTTAA
GGTAATTTTTTGTGACCTGTTCGGAGTGATTAGCGTTACAATTTGAACTGAAAGTGACATCCAGTGTTTG
TTCCTTGTGTAGATGCATCTCAAAAAAATGGTGGGCATAATAGTGTTGTTTATATATATCAAAAATAACA
ACTATAATAATAAGAATACATTTAATTTAGAAAATGCTTGGATTTCACTGGAACTAGGCTAGCATAACTT
CGTATAATGTATGCTATACGAAGTTATGCTAGCGGATCCGGGAATTGGGAATTGGGCAATATTTAAATGG
CGGCGCGCCAGCCGATCAATTGAGATCTGAATTCATTTTCAACGTCCTCGATAGTATAGTGGTTAGTATC
CCCGCCTGTCACGCGGGAGACCGGGGTTCAATTCCCCGTCGGGGAGAATCTGTGATTCTTTTTTTTTTTC
TTTTACTTTGTTATATAAACAATTTTTGTTTTAATTGAATCTAATTTGCCATTGCTTTTAGGAATCTCAG
GCATCCAGCAAGCGTTTGTCCGCCGAATCGCCCATCAGTGAAGAAGATCCTGTGGCGGCTACGAAAATCT
CCCCGGCCATGTCGGCCTCCACCTCCAGCGAAAAACCCATCAGCGAGCTGGCCACCTCTGTGCTGACCCA
CCGCTTTCCAGACTCCACCTCCTCACCCGGCGAACATGGCCTTGGACGAATGCAGTTGTCGATCCGCTAC
AGCGCCCAGCGTCAAAAACTAGACGTGACCATACACAAAATCCAGAAGATACCACTTCGCGATCCCAGCA
ATATCCCCGATCCGTATGTTAAGCTGTATCTGTTGCCTGGACGCACCAAGGAGTCGAAACGCAAGACGAG
CGTGATCAAGGACAACTGCAACCCCGTCTACGATGCATCCTTTGAGTACCTGATTTCCATTGCCGAACTC
AGGCAGACGGAACTGGAGGTGACGGTGTGCACCCAAAAGGGATTCCTATCCGGCGGTAGTCCCATCATTG
GCATGGTAGGTACCCGAAAGCAACCCCTTAGTTACAGACACAGCGCGTACGTCCTTCGCATCCTTATGAT
TCCCAAGTACATATTCTGCAAGAGTACAGTATATATAGGAAAGATATCCGGGTGAACTTCGATGAGGTTG
CGCAAATAATCGTTTTAGAGCTAGAAATAGCAAGTTAAAATAAGGCTAGTCCGTTATCAACTTGAAAAAG
TGGCACCGAGTCGGTGCTTTTTTGCTCACCTGTGATTGCTCCTACTCAAATACAAAAACATCAAATTTTC
TGTCAATAAAGCATATTTATTTATATTTATTTTACAGGAAAGAATTCCTTTTAAAGTGTATTTTAACCTA
TAATGAAAAACGATTAAAAAAAATACATAAAATAATTCGAAAATTTTTGAATAGCCCAGGTTGATAAAAA
TTCATTTCATACGTTTTATAACTTATGCCCCTAAGTATTTTTTGACCATAGTGTTTCAATTCTACATTAA
TTTTACAGAGTAGAATGAAACGCCACCTACTCAGCCAAGAGGCGAAAAGGTTAGCTCGCCAAGCAGAGAG
GGCGCCAGTGCTCACTACTTTTTATAATTCTCAACTTCTTTTTCCAGACTCAGTTCGTATATATAGACCT
ATTTTCAATTTAACGTCGGAAATGGAAAAACTCTGCCGTTTTAGAGCTAGAAATAGCAAGTTAAAATAAG
GCTAGTCCGTTATCAACTTGAAAAAGTGGCACCGAGTCGGTGCTTTTTTGCCTACCTGGAGCCTGAGAGT
TGTTCATATGCACGTAATAAGTGTGCGTTGAATTTATTCGCAAAAACATTGCATATTTTCGGCAAAGTAA
AATTTTGTTGCATACCTTATCAAAAAATAAGTGCTGCATACTTTTTAGAGAAACCAAATAATTTTTTATT
GCATACCCGTTTTTAATAAAATACATTGCATACCCTCTTTTAATAAAAAATATTGCATACTTTGACGAAA
CAAATTTTCGTTGCATACCCAATAAAAGATTATTATATTGCATACCCGTTTTTAATAAAATACATTGCAT
ACCCTCTTTTAATAAAGAATATTGCATACGTTGACGAAACAAATTTTCGTTGCATACCCAATAAAAGATT
ATTATATTGCATACCTTTTCTTGCCATACCATTTAGCCGATCAATTGAGATCTGAATTCATTTTCAACGT
CCTCGATAGTATAGTGGTTAGTATCCCCGCCTGTCACGCGGGAGACCGGGGTTCAATTCCCCGTCGGGGA
GAATCTGTGATTCTTTTTTTTTTTCTTTTACTTTGTTATATAAACAATTTTTGTTTTAATTGAATCTAAT
TTGCCATTGCTTTTAGGAATCTCAGGCATCCAGCAAGCGTTTGTCCGCCGAATCGCCCATCAGTGAAGAA
GATCCTGTGGCGGCTACGAAAATCTCCCCGGCCATGTCGGCCTCCACCTCCAGCGAAAAACCCATCAGCG
AGCTGGCCACCTCTGTGCTGACCCACCGCTTTCCAGACTCCACCTCCTCACCCGGCGAACATGGCCTTGG
ACGAATGCAGTTGTCGATCCGCTACAGCGCCCAGCGTCAAAAACTAGACGTGACCATACACAAAATCCAG
AAGATACCACTTCGCGATCCCAGCAATATCCCCGATCCGTATGTTAAGCTGTATCTGTTGCCTGGACGCA
CCAAGGAGTCGAAACGCAAGACGAGCGTGATCAAGGACAACTGCAACCCCGTCTACGATGCATCCTTTGA
GTACCTGATTTCCATTGCCGAACTCAGGCAGACGGAACTGGAGGTGACGGTGTGCACCCAAAAGGGATTC
CTATCCGGCGGTAGTCCCATCATTGGCATGGTAGGTACCCGAAAGCAACCCCTTAGTTACAGACACAGCG
CGTACGTCCTTCGCATCCTTATGATTCCCAAGTACATATTCTGCAAGAGTACAGTATATATAGGAAAGAT
ATCCGGGTGAACTTCGTATGCCACTCGACGTTCGATGTTTTAGAGCTAGAAATAGCAAGTTAAAATAAGG
CTAGTCCGTTATCAACTTGAAAAAGTGGCACCGAGTCGGTGCTTTTTTGCTCACCTGTGATTGCTCCTAC
TCAAATACAAAAACATCAAATTTTCTGTCAATAAAGCATATTTATTTATATTTATTTTACAGGAAAGAAT
TCCTTTTAAAGTGTATTTTAACCTATAATGAAAAACGATTAAAAAAAATACATAAAATAATTCGAAAATT
TTTGAATAGCCCAGGTTGATAAAAATTCATTTCATACGTTTTATAACTTATGCCCCTAAGTATTTTTTGA
CCATAGTGTTTCAATTCTACATTAATTTTACAGAGTAGAATGAAACGCCACCTACTCAGCCAAGAGGCGA
AAAGGTTAGCTCGCCAAGCAGAGAGGGCGCCAGTGCTCACTACTTTTTATAATTCTCAACTTCTTTTTCC
AGACTCAGTTCGTATATATAGACCTATTTTCAATTTAACGTCGTTCCACTTCCCTTGCGCATAGTTTTAG
AGCTAGAAATAGCAAGTTAAAATAAGGCTAGTCCGTTATCAACTTGAAAAAGTGGCACCGAGTCGGTGCT
TTTTTGCCTACCTGGAGCCTGAGAGTTGTTCTAGAGATCCACTAGTGTCGACGATGTAGGTCACGGTCTC
GAAGCCGCGGTGCGGGTGCCAGGGCGTGCCCTTGGGCTCCCCGGGCGCGTACTCCACCTCACCCATCTGG
TCCATCATGATGAACGGGTCGAGGTGGCGGTAGTTGATCCCGGCGAACGCGCGGCGCACCGGGAAGCCCT
CGCCCTCGAAACCGCTGGGCGCGGTGGTCACGGTGAGCACGGGACGTGCGACGGCGTCGGCGGGTGCGGA
TACGCGGGGCAGCGTCAGCGGGTTCTCGACGGTCACGGCGGGCATGTCGACACTAGTTCTAGCCAGCTTT
TGTTCCCTTTAGTGAGGGTTAATTTCGAGCTTGGCGTAATCATGGTCATAGCTGTTTCCTGTGTGAAATT
GTTATCCGCTCACAATTCCACACAACATACGAGCCGGAAGCATAAAGTGTAAAGCCTGGGGTGCCTAATG
AGTGAGCTAACTCACATTAATTGCGTTGCGCTCACTGCCCGCTTTCCAGTCGGGAAACCTGTCGTGCCAG
CTGCATTAATGAATCGGCCAACGCGCGGGGAGAGGCGGTTTGCGTATTGGGCGCTCTTCCGCTTCCTCGC
TCACTGACTCGCTGCGCTCGGTCGTTCGGCTGCGGCGAGCGGTATCAGCTCACTCAAAGGCGGTAATACG
GTTATCCACAGAATCAGGGGATAACGCAGGAAAGAACATGTGAGCAAAAGGCCAGCAAAAGGCCAGGAAC
CGTAAAAAGGCCGCGTTGCTGGCGTT
